Addgene plasmid #200131: pHHYTK101
Purpose: Type 3a part for Modular Cloning in Yeast
Depositing lab: Johannes Herrmann. Depositing organization: Rheinland-Pfälzische Technische Universität Kaiserslautern. Publication: A modular cloning (MoClo) toolkit for reliable intracellular protein targeting in the yeast Saccharomyces cerevisiae. Simakin P, Koch C, Herrmann JM. Microb Cell. 2023 Feb 28;10(4):78-87. doi: 10.15698/mic2023.04.794. eCollection 2023 Apr 3. PubMed 37009624.
Backbone
  Vector backbone: pYTK001
  Backbone manufacturer: John Dueber Lab, https://doi.org/10.1021/sb500366v
  Vector type: Bacterial Expression, Synthetic Biology
Growth in bacteria
  Bacterial resistance: Chloramphenicol, 25 μg/mL
  Growth temperature: 37°C
  Growth strain: DH5alpha
  Copy number: High Copy
Gene/Insert
  Gene/Insert name: Su9-MTS (2-96)
  Species: N. crassa
  Insert size (bp): 210
  Cloning method: Restriction Enzyme; 5′ cloning site BsmBI (destroyed during cloning); 3′ cloning site BsmBI (destroyed during cloning)
Terms and licenses: Academic/Nonprofit Terms; Industry Terms: Not Available to Industry
How to cite: pHHYTK101 was a gift from Johannes Herrmann (Addgene plasmid # 200131 ; http://n2t.net/addgene:200131 ; RRID:Addgene_200131)
