[The description below was written by a language model from this plasmid's Addgene catalogue record and pLannotate feature annotations shown in this document.]
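Description:
pHHYTK101 is a small (about 1.9 kb) part plasmid for the yeast Modular Cloning (MoClo) system, built in the pYTK001 entry vector from the Yeast Toolkit. It is a storage and donor plasmid rather than an expression construct. It is maintained in E. coli at high copy through a ColE1/pUC-type origin of replication and selected with chloramphenicol via the cat gene, which is driven by its own cat promoter and followed by a lambda t0 terminator. The feature table shows no yeast origin, yeast marker, promoter or terminator flanking the insert, consistent with a plasmid whose only job is to carry a standardized part.

The insert, roughly 210 bp, is the Su9 mitochondrial targeting sequence from Neurospora crassa, annotated as a fragment of ATP synthase subunit 9 (ATP9/oli). The catalogue names it Su9-MTS (2-96), although the meaning of that numbering is not explained in the record. This presequence is widely used to direct fused proteins into the mitochondrial matrix. It was inserted through BsmBI sites that were destroyed during cloning, as is standard for domesticating parts into pYTK001. The part is classified as Type 3a, which in the toolkit's scheme is the N-terminal portion of the coding sequence position. It can therefore be combined by Golden Gate assembly with a downstream coding part, plus promoter and terminator parts, so that the targeting signal sits at the N-terminus of a protein of interest. The plasmid belongs to a toolkit for reliable intracellular protein targeting in Saccharomyces cerevisiae, where it provides the mitochondrial targeting module.
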