Features (pLannotate 1.2.2; 5 found; start..end, strand, type, name):
     11..217     +  CDS            oli (fragment): ATP9_NEUCR - Also known as atp-9, atp9, prl-1. Experimental evidence at protein level: Swiss-Prot protein existence level 1. Mitochondrial membrane ATP synthase (F(1)F(0) ATP synthase or Complex V) produces ATP from ADP in the presence of a proton gradient across the membrane which is generated by electron transport complexes of the respiratory chain. F-type ATPases consist of two structural domains, F(1) - containing the extramembraneous catalytic core and F(0) - containing the membrane proton channel, linked together by a central stalk and a peripheral stalk. During catalysis, ATP synthesis
    237..271     -  terminator     lambda t0 terminator: minimal transcription terminator from phage lambda (Scholtissek and Grosse, 1987)
    345..1001    -  CDS            cat: CAT_ECOLX - Experimental evidence at protein level: Swiss-Prot protein existence level 1. This enzyme is an effector of chloramphenicol resistance in bacteria. From Escherichia coli. This protein is used as a marker in many commonly used cloning vectors, such as pACYC184.
   1002..1099    -  promoter       cat promoter: promoter of the E. coli cat gene encoding chloramphenicol acetyltransferase
   1183..1771    +  rep_origin     ori: high-copy-number ColE1/pMB1/pBR322/pUC origin of replication
>Addgene plasmid #200131 | pHHYTK101 | addgene full sequence | sequence record 405696 | Addgene NGS Result
TCGGTCTCATATGGCCTCCACTCGTGTCCTCGCCTCTCGCCTGGCCTCCCAGATGGCTGCTTCCGCCAAG
GTTGCCCGCCCTGCTGTCCGCGTTGCTCAGGTCAGCAAGCGCACCATCCAGACTGGCTCCCCCCTCCAGA
CCCTCAAGCGCACCCAGATGACCTCCATCGTCAACGCCACCACCCGCCAGGCTTTCCAGAAGCGCGCCTA
CTCTTCCGGTTCTTGAGACCAGACCAATAAAAAACGCCCGGCGGCAACCGAGCGTTCTGAACAAATCCAG
ATGGAGTTCTGAGGTCATTACTGGATCTATCAACAGGAGTCCAAGCGAGCTCGATATCAAATTACGCCCC
GCCCTGCCACTCATCGCAGTACTGTTGTAATTCATTAAGCATTCTGCCGACATGGAAGCCATCACAAACG
GCATGATGAACCTGAATCGCCAGCGGCATCAGCACCTTGTCGCCTTGCGTATAATATTTGCCCATGGTGA
AAACGGGGGCGAAGAAGTTGTCCATATTGGCCACGTTTAAATCAAAACTGGTGAAACTCACCCAGGGATT
GGCTGAAACGAAAAACATATTCTCAATAAACCCTTTAGGGAAATAGGCCAGGTTTTCACCGTAACACGCC
ACATCTTGCGAATATATGTGTAGAAACTGCCGGAAATCGTCGTGGTATTCACTCCAGAGCGATGAAAACG
TTTCAGTTTGCTCATGGAAAACGGTGTAACAAGGGTGAACACTATCCCATATCACCAGCTCACCGTCTTT
CATTGCCATACGAAATTCCGGATGAGCATTCATCAGGCGGGCAAGAATGTGAATAAAGGCCGGATAAAAC
TTGTGCTTATTTTTCTTTACGGTCTTTAAAAAGGCCGTAATATCCAGCTGAACGGTCTGGTTATAGGTAC
ATTGAGCAACTGACTGAAATGCCTCAAAATGTTCTTTACGATGCCATTGGGATATATCAACGGTGGTATA
TCCAGTGATTTTTTTCTCCATTTTAGCTTCCTTAGCTCCTGAAAATCTCGATAACTCAAAAAATACGCCC
GGTAGTGATCTTATTTCATTATGGTGAAAGTTGGAACCTCTTACGTGCCCGATCAATCATGACCAAAATC
CCTTAACGTGAGTTTTCGTTCCACTGAGCGTCAGACCCCGTAGAAAAGATCAAAGGATCTTCTTGAGATC
CTTTTTTTCTGCGCGTAATCTGCTGCTTGCAAACAAAAAAACCACCGCTACCAGCGGTGGTTTGTTTGCC
GGATCAAGAGCTACCAACTCTTTTTCCGAAGGTAACTGGCTTCAGCAGAGCGCAGATACCAAATACTGTT
CTTCTAGTGTAGCCGTAGTTAGGCCACCACTTCAAGAACTCTGTAGCACCGCCTACATACCTCGCTCTGC
TAATCCTGTTACCAGTGGCTGCTGCCAGTGGCGATAAGTCGTGTCTTACCGGGTTGGACTCAAGACGATA
GTTACCGGATAAGGCGCAGCGGTCGGGCTGAACGGGGGGTTCGTGCACACAGCCCAGCTTGGAGCGAACG
ACCTACACCGAACTGAGATACCTACAGCGTGAGCTATGAGAAAGCGCCACGCTTCCCGAAGGGAGAAAGG
CGGACAGGTATCCGGTAAGCGGCAGGGTCGGAACAGGAGAGCGCACGAGGGAGCTTCCAGGGGGAAACGC
CTGGTATCTTTATAGTCCTGTCGGGTTTCGCCACCTCTGACTTGAGCGTCGATTTTTGTGATGCTCGTCA
GGGGGGCGGAGCCTATGGAAAAACGCCAGCAACGCGGCCTTTTTACGGTTCCTGGCCTTTTGCTGGCCTT
TTGCTCACATGTTCTTTCCTGCGTTATCCCCTGATTCTGTGGATAACCGTAG
